LOCUS       Exported 5211 bp ds-DNA circular SYN 12-MAY-2021
DEFINITION  AAV vector expressing non-targeting AsCpf1 crRNA.
ACCESSION   .
VERSION     .
KEYWORDS    pU6-crRNA(Non-targeting)
SOURCE      synthetic DNA construct
  ORGANISM  synthetic DNA construct
REFERENCE   1 (bases 1 to 5211)
  AUTHORS   Tekin, Halil, Sean Simmons, Beryl Cummings, Linyi Gao, Xian
            Adiconis, Cynthia C. Hession, Ayan Ghoshal, Danielle Dionne, Sourav
            R. Choudhury, Volkan Yesilyurt, Neville E. Sanjana, Xi Shi, Congyi
  TITLE     Effects of 3D culturing conditions on the transcriptomic profile of
            stem-cell-derived neurons
  JOURNAL   Nature Biomedical Engineering (Epub 09 April 2018)
REFERENCE   2 (bases 1 to 5211)
  AUTHORS   .
  TITLE     Direct Submission
  JOURNAL   Exported May 12, 2021 from SnapGene Server 1.1.58
            http://www.snapgene.com
FEATURES             Location/Qualifiers
     source          1..5211
                     /organism="synthetic DNA construct"
                     /mol_type="other DNA"
     repeat_region   1..141
                     /label=AAV2 ITR
                     /note="inverted terminal repeat of adeno-associated virus
                     serotype 2"
     repeat_region   12..141
                     /label=AAV2 ITR
     promoter        158..398
                     /label=U6 promoter
                     /note="RNA polymerase III promoter for human U6 snRNA"
     primer_bind     158..178
                     /label=hU6-F
                     /note="Human U6 promoter, forward primer"
     primer_bind     329..348
                     /label=LKO.1 5'
                     /note="Human U6 promoter, forward primer"
     promoter        494..941
                     /label=hSyn promoter
                     /note="human synapsin I promoter; confers neuron-specific
                     expression (Kugler et al., 2003)"
     CDS             979..1683
                     /codon_start=1
                     /product="monomeric derivative of DsRed fluorescent protein
                     (Shaner et al., 2004)"
                     /label=mCherry
                     /note="mammalian codon-optimized"
                     /translation="VSKGEEDNMAIIKEFMRFKVHMEGSVNGHEFEIEGEGEGRPYEGT
                     QTAKLKVTKGGPLPFAWDILSPQFMYGSKAYVKHPADIPDYLKLSFPEGFKWERVMNFE
                     DGGVVTVTQDSSLQDGEFIYKVKLRGTNFPSDGPVMQKKTMGWEASSERMYPEDGALKG
                     EIKQRLKLKDGGHYDAEVKTTYKAKKPVQLPGAYNVNIKLDITSHNEDYTIVEQYERAE
                     GRHSTGGMDELYK"
     primer_bind     complement(1121..1139)
                     /label=mCherry-R
                     /note="mCherry, reverse primer"
     primer_bind     1389..1408
                     /label=mCherry-F
                     /note="mCherry, forward primer"
     polyA_signal    2000..2476
                     /label=hGH poly(A) signal
                     /note="human growth hormone polyadenylation signal"
     primer_bind     complement(2199..2218)
                     /label=hGH-PA-R
                     /note="Human growth hormone terminator, reverse primer"
     repeat_region   2485..2614
                     /label=AAV2 ITR (alternate)
                     /note="Functional equivalent of wild-type AAV2 ITR"
     rep_origin      complement(2676..3264)
                     /direction=LEFT
                     /label=ori
                     /note="high-copy-number ColE1/pMB1/pBR322/pUC origin of
                     replication"
     primer_bind     complement(2756..2775)
                     /label=pBR322ori-F
                     /note="pBR322 origin, forward primer"
     CDS             complement(3435..4295)
                     /codon_start=1
                     /gene="bla"
                     /product="beta-lactamase"
                     /label=AmpR
                     /note="confers resistance to ampicillin, carbenicillin, and
                     related antibiotics"
                     /translation="MSIQHFRVALIPFFAAFCLPVFAHPETLVKVKDAEDQLGARVGYI
                     ELDLNSGKILESFRPEERFPMMSTFKVLLCGAVLSRIDAGQEQLGRRIHYSQNDLVEYS
                     PVTEKHLTDGMTVRELCSAAITMSDNTAANLLLTTIGGPKELTAFLHNMGDHVTRLDRW
                     EPELNEAIPNDERDTTMPVAMATTLRKLLTGELLTLASRQQLIDWMEADKVAGPLLRSA
                     LPAGWFIADKSGAGERGSRGIIAALGPDGKPSRIVVIYTTGSQATMDERNRQIAEIGAS
                     LIKHW"
     primer_bind     4058..4077
                     /label=Amp-R
                     /note="Ampicillin resistance gene, reverse primer"
     promoter        complement(4296..4400)
                     /gene="bla"
                     /label=AmpR promoter
     primer_bind     4468..4486
                     /label=pBRforEco
                     /note="pBR322 vectors, upsteam of EcoRI site, forward
                     primer"
     primer_bind     complement(4524..4546)
                     /label=pGEX 3'
                     /note="pGEX vectors, reverse primer"
     primer_bind     4646..4665
                     /label=pRS-marker
                     /note="pRS vectors, use to sequence yeast selectable
                     marker"
     rep_origin      complement(4682..5137)
                     /direction=LEFT
                     /label=f1 ori
                     /note="f1 bacteriophage origin of replication; arrow
                     indicates direction of (+) strand synthesis"
     primer_bind     complement(4819..4840)
                     /label=F1ori-F
                     /note="F1 origin, forward primer"
     primer_bind     5031..5050
                     /label=F1ori-R
                     /note="F1 origin, reverse primer"
ORIGIN
        1 cctgcaggca gctgcgcgct cgctcgctca ctgaggccgc ccgggcaaag cccgggcgtc
       61 gggcgacctt tggtcgcccg gcctcagtga gcgagcgagc gcgcagagag ggagtggcca
      121 actccatcac taggggttcc tgcggccgcg ctagcctgag ggcctatttc ccatgattcc
      181 ttcatatttg catatacgat acaaggctgt tagagagata attggaatta atttgactgt
      241 aaacacaaag atattagtac aaaatacgtg acgtagaaag taataatttc ttgggtagtt
      301 tgcagtttta aaattatgtt ttaaaatgga ctatcatatg cttaccgtaa cttgaaagta
      361 tttcgatttc ttggctttat atatcttgtg gaaaggacga aacaccgtaa tttctactct
      421 tgtagattat ctgtgtagcc ggtgtggtag tttttcgacg cgtgtgtcta gactgcagag
      481 ggccctgcgt atgagtgcaa gtgggtttta ggaccaggat gaggcggggt gggggtgcct
      541 acctgacgac cgaccccgac ccactggaca agcacccaac ccccattccc caaattgcgc
      601 atcccctatc agagaggggg aggggaaaca ggatgcggcg aggcgcgtgc gcactgccag
      661 cttcagcacc gcggacagtg ccttcgcccc cgcctggcgg cgcgcgccac cgccgcctca
      721 gcactgaagg cgcgctgacg tcactcgccg gtcccccgca aactcccctt cccggccacc
      781 ttggtcgcgt ccgcgccgcc gccggcccag ccggaccgca ccacgcgagg cgcgagatag
      841 gggggcacgg gcgcgaccat ctgcgctgcg gcgccggcga ctcagcgctg cctcagtctg
      901 cggtgggcag cggaggagtc gtgtcgtgcc tgagagcgca gtcgagaagg taccggatcc
      961 tctagagtcg acgccaccgt gagcaagggc gaggaggata acatggccat catcaaggag
     1021 ttcatgcgct tcaaggtgca catggagggc tccgtgaacg gccacgagtt cgagatcgag
     1081 ggcgagggcg agggccgccc ctacgagggc acccagaccg ccaagctgaa ggtgaccaag
     1141 ggtggccccc tgcccttcgc ctgggacatc ctgtcccctc agttcatgta cggctccaag
     1201 gcctacgtga agcaccccgc cgacatcccc gactacttga agctgtcctt ccccgagggc
     1261 ttcaagtggg agcgcgtgat gaacttcgag gacggcggcg tggtgaccgt gacccaggac
     1321 tcctccctgc aggacggcga gttcatctac aaggtgaagc tgcgcggcac caacttcccc
     1381 tccgacggcc ccgtaatgca gaagaagacc atgggctggg aggcctcctc cgagcggatg
     1441 taccccgagg acggcgccct gaagggcgag atcaagcaga ggctgaagct gaaggacggc
     1501 ggccactacg acgctgaggt caagaccacc tacaaggcca agaagcccgt gcagctgccc
     1561 ggcgcctaca acgtcaacat caagttggac atcacctccc acaacgagga ctacaccatc
     1621 gtggaacagt acgaacgcgc cgagggccgc cactccaccg gcggcatgga cgagctgtac
     1681 aagtccggac tcagatctcg agaggaggag gaggagacag acagcaggat gccccacctc
     1741 gacagccccg gcagctccca gccgagacgc tccttcctct caagggtgat cagggcagcg
     1801 ctaccgttgc agctgcttct gctgctgctg ctgctcctgg cctgcctgct acctgcctct
     1861 gaagatgact acagctgcac ccaggccaac aactttgccc gatccttcta ccccatgctg
     1921 cggtacacca acgggccacc tcccacctag gaattcgata tcaagcttat cgataccgag
     1981 cgctgctcga gagatctacg ggtggcatcc ctgtgacccc tccccagtgc ctctcctggc
     2041 cctggaagtt gccactccag tgcccaccag ccttgtccta ataaaattaa gttgcatcat
     2101 tttgtctgac taggtgtcct tctataatat tatggggtgg aggggggtgg tatggagcaa
     2161 ggggcaagtt gggaagacaa cctgtagggc ctgcggggtc tattgggaac caagctggag
     2221 tgcagtggca caatcttggc tcactgcaat ctccgcctcc tgggttcaag cgattctcct
     2281 gcctcagcct cccgagttgt tgggattcca ggcatgcatg accaggctca gctaattttt
     2341 gtttttttgg tagagacggg gtttcaccat attggccagg ctggtctcca actcctaatc
     2401 tcaggtgatc tacccacctt ggcctcccaa attgctggga ttacaggcgt gaaccactgc
     2461 tcccttccct gtccttgcgg ccgcaggaac ccctagtgat ggagttggcc actccctctc
     2521 tgcgcgctcg ctcgctcact gaggccgggc gaccaaaggt cgcccgacgc ccgggcggcc
     2581 tcagtgagcg agcgagcgcg cagctgcctg caggacatgt gagcaaaagg ccagcaaaag
     2641 gccaggaacc gtaaaaaggc cgcgttgctg gcgtttttcc ataggctccg cccccctgac
     2701 gagcatcaca aaaatcgacg ctcaagtcag aggtggcgaa acccgacagg actataaaga
     2761 taccaggcgt ttccccctgg aagctccctc gtgcgctctc ctgttccgac cctgccgctt
     2821 accggatacc tgtccgcctt tctcccttcg ggaagcgtgg cgctttctca tagctcacgc
     2881 tgtaggtatc tcagttcggt gtaggtcgtt cgctccaagc tgggctgtgt gcacgaaccc
     2941 cccgttcagc ccgaccgctg cgccttatcc ggtaactatc gtcttgagtc caacccggta
     3001 agacacgact tatcgccact ggcagcagcc actggtaaca ggattagcag agcgaggtat
     3061 gtaggcggtg ctacagagtt cttgaagtgg tggcctaact acggctacac tagaagaaca
     3121 gtatttggta tctgcgctct gctgaagcca gttaccttcg gaaaaagagt tggtagctct
     3181 tgatccggca aacaaaccac cgctggtagc ggtggttttt ttgtttgcaa gcagcagatt
     3241 acgcgcagaa aaaaaggatc tcaagaagat cctttgatct tttctacggg gtctgacgct
     3301 cagtggaacg aaaactcacg ttaagggatt ttggtcatga gattatcaaa aaggatcttc
     3361 acctagatcc ttttaaatta aaaatgaagt tttaaatcaa tctaaagtat atatgagtaa
     3421 acttggtctg acagttacca atgcttaatc agtgaggcac ctatctcagc gatctgtcta
     3481 tttcgttcat ccatagttgc ctgactcccc gtcgtgtaga taactacgat acgggagggc
     3541 ttaccatctg gccccagtgc tgcaatgata ccgcgagacc cacgctcacc ggctccagat
     3601 ttatcagcaa taaaccagcc agccggaagg gccgagcgca gaagtggtcc tgcaacttta
     3661 tccgcctcca tccagtctat taattgttgc cgggaagcta gagtaagtag ttcgccagtt
     3721 aatagtttgc gcaacgttgt tgccattgct acaggcatcg tggtgtcacg ctcgtcgttt
     3781 ggtatggctt cattcagctc cggttcccaa cgatcaaggc gagttacatg atcccccatg
     3841 ttgtgcaaaa aagcggttag ctccttcggt cctccgatcg ttgtcagaag taagttggcc
     3901 gcagtgttat cactcatggt tatggcagca ctgcataatt ctcttactgt catgccatcc
     3961 gtaagatgct tttctgtgac tggtgagtac tcaaccaagt cattctgaga atagtgtatg
     4021 cggcgaccga gttgctcttg cccggcgtca atacgggata ataccgcgcc acatagcaga
     4081 actttaaaag tgctcatcat tggaaaacgt tcttcggggc gaaaactctc aaggatctta
     4141 ccgctgttga gatccagttc gatgtaaccc actcgtgcac ccaactgatc ttcagcatct
     4201 tttactttca ccagcgtttc tgggtgagca aaaacaggaa ggcaaaatgc cgcaaaaaag
     4261 ggaataaggg cgacacggaa atgttgaata ctcatactct tcctttttca atattattga
     4321 agcatttatc agggttattg tctcatgagc ggatacatat ttgaatgtat ttagaaaaat
     4381 aaacaaatag gggttccgcg cacatttccc cgaaaagtgc cacctgacgt ctaagaaacc
     4441 attattatca tgacattaac ctataaaaat aggcgtatca cgaggccctt tcgtctcgcg
     4501 cgtttcggtg atgacggtga aaacctctga cacatgcagc tcccggagac ggtcacagct
     4561 tgtctgtaag cggatgccgg gagcagacaa gcccgtcagg gcgcgtcagc gggtgttggc
     4621 gggtgtcggg gctggcttaa ctatgcggca tcagagcaga ttgtactgag agtgcaccat
     4681 aaaattgtaa acgttaatat tttgttaaaa ttcgcgttaa atttttgtta aatcagctca
     4741 ttttttaacc aatagaccga aatcggcaaa atcccttata aatcaaaaga atagcccgag
     4801 atagagttga gtgttgttcc agtttggaac aagagtccac tattaaagaa cgtggactcc
     4861 aacgtcaaag gnnnnnnnnn nnnnnnnnnn nnnnnnnnnn nnnnnnnnnn nnnnnnnnnn
     4921 nnnnnnnnnn nnnnnnnnnn nnnnnnnnnn nnnnnnnnnn nnnnnnnnnn nnnnnnnnnn
     4981 nnnnnnnnnn nnnnnnnnnn nnnnnnnnnn nngnnnnnnn nnnnnnnnnn nnnnnnnnnn
     5041 nnnnnnnnnn nnnnnnnnna nnnnnnnnnn nnnnnnnnnn nnnnnnnnnn nnnnnnnnnn
     5101 nnnnnnnnnn nnnnnnnnnn nnnnnnnnnn nnnnnnnnnn nnnnnnnnnn nnnnntatgc
     5161 ggtgtgaaat accgcacaga tgcgtaagga gaaaataccg catcaggcgc c
//
