[The description below was written by a language model from this plasmid's Addgene catalogue record and the feature table of its GenBank file.]
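Description:
pU6-crRNA(Non-targeting) is a 5.2 kb AAV transfer plasmid built on a custom backbone, designed to deliver a control CRISPR guide together with a neuronal fluorescent marker. The payload sits between two AAV2 inverted terminal repeats, which are the cis elements needed for replication and packaging of the intervening DNA into recombinant AAV particles when rep, cap and helper functions are supplied in trans. In bacteria the plasmid is maintained through a high-copy ColE1/pUC-type origin and selected with ampicillin via the beta-lactamase gene. An f1 phage origin is also present. The recorded use of a recombination-deficient propagation strain is consistent with the need to keep the repeat-rich ITRs intact.

Two expression units lie within the ITRs. A human U6 RNA polymerase III promoter drives a crRNA for AsCpf1 (Cas12a) whose spacer is recorded as non-targeting. The crRNA itself is not annotated in the feature table but would fall in the short interval between the U6 and synapsin promoters. Downstream, the human synapsin I promoter confers neuron-specific expression of mCherry-KASH, terminated by the human growth hormone polyadenylation signal. Only the mCherry coding region is annotated, and the KASH portion named in the catalogue presumably occupies the unannotated stretch before the poly(A) signal. A KASH domain anchors the fusion to the outer nuclear membrane, which labels the nuclei of transduced neurons and makes them easy to identify or sort. The plasmid does not encode the nuclease, so AsCpf1 must be provided separately. It serves as the negative control alongside targeting crRNA vectors in neuronal gene-perturbation experiments, and the associated study concerns stem-cell-derived neurons.
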