Addgene plasmid #109324: pU6-crRNA(Non-targeting)
Purpose: AAV vector expressing non-targeting AsCpf1 crRNA
Depositing lab: Feng Zhang. Depositing organization: Broad Institute. Publication: Effects of 3D culturing conditions on the transcriptomic profile of stem-cell-derived neurons. Tekin H, Simmons S, Cummings B, Gao L, Adiconis X, Hession CC, Ghoshal A, Dionne D, Choudhury SR, Yesilyurt V, Sanjana NE, Shi X, Lu C, Heidenreich M, Pan JQ, Levin JZ, Zhang F. Nat Biomed Eng. 2018 Jul;2(7):540-554. doi: 10.1038/s41551-018-0219-9. Epub 2018 Apr 9. PubMed 30271673.
Backbone
  Vector backbone: Custom
  Vector type: AAV
Growth in bacteria
  Bacterial resistance: Ampicillin, 100 μg/mL
  Growth temperature: 37°C
  Growth strain: NEB Stable
  Copy number: Unknown
Gene/Insert
  Gene/Insert name: mCherry-KASH
  gRNA/shRNA sequence: TATCTGTGTAGCCGGTGTGGTAG (Non-targeting)
  Promoter: hSyn1
  Cloning method: Gibson Cloning
  Sequencing primers: 5′ CTGCCTCAGTCTGCGGTG
Terms and licenses: Academic/Nonprofit Terms; Industry Terms: Not Available to Industry
How to cite: pU6-crRNA(Non-targeting) was a gift from Feng Zhang (Addgene plasmid # 109324 ; http://n2t.net/addgene:109324 ; RRID:Addgene_109324)
